LOCUS       Exported 3777 bp ds-DNA circular SYN 13-MAY-2021
DEFINITION  synthetic circular DNA
ACCESSION   .
VERSION     .
KEYWORDS    pUT1856-HQ858795
SOURCE      synthetic DNA construct
  ORGANISM  synthetic DNA construct
REFERENCE   1 (bases 1 to 3777)
  TITLE     Maize TF ORFeome collection
REFERENCE   2 (bases 1 to 3777)
  AUTHORS   .
  TITLE     Direct Submission
  JOURNAL   Exported May 13, 2021 from SnapGene Server 1.1.58
            http://www.snapgene.com
FEATURES             Location/Qualifiers
     source          1..3777
                     /organism="synthetic DNA construct"
                     /mol_type="other DNA"
     protein_bind    1..100
                     /gene="mutant version of attL"
                     /label=attL1
                     /bound_moiety="LR Clonase(TM)"
                     /note="recombination site for the Gateway(R) LR reaction"
     RBS             112..132
                     /note="efficient ribosome binding site from bacteriophage
                     T7 gene 10 (Olins and Rangwala, 1989)"
     protein_bind    complement(1334..1433)
                     /gene="mutant version of attL"
                     /label=attL2
                     /bound_moiety="LR Clonase(TM)"
                     /note="recombination site for the Gateway(R) LR reaction"
     primer_bind     complement(1450..1469)
                     /label=T7
                     /note="T7 promoter, forward primer"
     promoter        complement(1451..1469)
                     /label=T7 promoter
                     /note="promoter for bacteriophage T7 RNA polymerase"
     primer_bind     complement(1474..1490)
                     /label=M13 rev
                     /note="common sequencing primer, one of multiple similar
                     variants"
     primer_bind     complement(1474..1490)
                     /label=M13 Reverse
                     /note="In lacZ gene. Also called M13-rev"
     primer_bind     complement(1592..1611)
                     /label=pENTR-R
                     /note="pENTR vectors, reverse primer"
     CDS             1603..2412
                     /codon_start=1
                     /gene="aph(3')-Ia"
                     /product="aminoglycoside phosphotransferase"
                     /label=KanR
                     /note="confers resistance to kanamycin in bacteria or G418
                     (Geneticin(R)) in eukaryotes"
                     /translation="MSHIQRETSRPRLNSNMDADLYGYKWARDNVGQSGATIYRLYGKP
                     DAPELFLKHGKGSVANDVTDEMVRLNWLTEFMPLPTIKHFIRTPDDAWLLTTAIPGKTA
                     FQVLEEYPDSGENIVDALAVFLRRLHSIPVCNCPFNSDRVFRLAQAQSRMNNGLVDASD
                     FDDERNGWPVEQVWKEMHKLLPFSPDSVVTHGDFSLDNLIFDEGKLIGCIDVGRVGIAD
                     RYQDLAILWNCLGEFSPSLQKRLFQKYGIDNPDMNKLQFHLMLDEFF"
     primer_bind     complement(1670..1689)
                     /label=Kan-R
                     /note="Kanamycin resistance gene, reverse primer"
     rep_origin      2559..3147
                     /direction=RIGHT
                     /label=ori
                     /note="high-copy-number ColE1/pMB1/pBR322/pUC origin of
                     replication"
     primer_bind     3048..3067
                     /label=pBR322ori-F
                     /note="pBR322 origin, forward primer"
     primer_bind     3301..3318
                     /label=L4440
                     /note="L4440 vector, forward primer"
     terminator      3477..3504
                     /label=rrnB T2 terminator
                     /note="transcription terminator T2 from the E. coli rrnB
                     gene"
     terminator      3596..3682
                     /gene="Escherichia coli rrnB"
                     /label=rrnB T1 terminator
                     /note="transcription terminator T1 from the E. coli rrnB
                     gene"
     primer_bind     3731..3753
                     /label=M13/pUC Forward
                     /note="In lacZ gene"
     primer_bind     3745..3762
                     /label=M13 Forward
                     /note="In lacZ gene. Also called M13-F20 or M13 (-21)
                     Forward"
     primer_bind     3746..3762
                     /label=M13 fwd
                     /note="common sequencing primer, one of multiple similar
                     variants"
ORIGIN
        1 caaataatga ttttattttg actgatagtg acctgttcgt tgcaacaaat tgatgagcaa
       61 tgctttttta taatgccaac tttgtacaaa aaagcaggct ccgcggccgc cttgtttaac
      121 tttaagaagg agcccttcac catggacgac gacgacgacg tgtcgccctc ctcctccccg
      181 tcgccgccct cctcctccgc gctccccgtg gacggccccg tcaccgtcgc cgctgcgccg
      241 ccgggcgctt ccatggcggt cgcgctcccg atccatagga ccgcggcgtc cctgtacgct
      301 agcgccggcg gcgatggcgg cggcggcggc gggagggagg acgcctggag cgacggcgcc
      361 acgtccgcgc tcatcgacgc ctggggcgag cgcttcgtcg cgctcggccg cggcagcctc
      421 cgccacccgc agtggcagga ggtcgccgaa gccgtctcct cccgtgacgg ctactccaag
      481 gcgcccaagt ccgatatcca gtgcaaaaac cgcatcgaca cgctcaagaa gaagtacaag
      541 gtcgagagga tcaagccggt ctccggctgg cagttcttcg accgcctcga ttttctcctc
      601 gcgcccacct acggcaacaa gcccggcaac ggcggcggcg ggcacaactc caacagccgc
      661 agccagatgc ctgcggcgcc gcgagtgggc ttccctcaac gcagccgcac gccgctcatg
      721 cccgcagcag gatccggggc caagcggagg gcgccttcgc cggagccgtc ggtgtcctcc
      781 gattcctccg acggcttccc gccaatgccg gcccttccgg cggtgaacgg gaagaggaag
      841 aggacggacg atgggcgctc cgacggaggc ggcgaccgcg cgcaggggct tcgggagctg
      901 gctcaggcga tacggcgcct cggcgaggcg tacgagcgcg tggaggccac gaagctggaa
      961 caggaggccg agatggagcg tcggcgcatg gacttcgcgc aggagctgga gtcgcagcgc
     1021 gtgcggttct tcctcgacac gcagatggag ctcacgcagg ccaagaatca cgcgtctcct
     1081 gccacggccg ccgtccctgc tgttggctcg tcgaggagga ttccgaggat gtcactggtt
     1141 accgacgccg gtggcagcag caatcaccat agccgttacc ggatcagcca tgttgacagg
     1201 caccgccatg ctccacgccc acattaccag cagtaccatg acaacaataa cgcgggggca
     1261 gcggctgcaa gtgacggtga gcagtctgac gaggaagatt atgaagaaga gagccagaag
     1321 ggtgggcgcg ccgacccagc tttcttgtac aaagttggca ttataagaaa gcattgctta
     1381 tcaatttgtt gcaacgaaca ggtcactatc agtcaaaata aaatcattat ttgccatcca
     1441 gctgatatcc cctatagtga gtcgtattac atggtcatag ctgtttcctg gcagctctgg
     1501 cccgtgtctc aaaatctctg atgttacatt gcacaagata aaaatatatc atcatgaaca
     1561 ataaaactgt ctgcttacat aaacagtaat acaaggggtg ttatgagcca tattcaacgg
     1621 gaaacgtcga ggccgcgatt aaattccaac atggatgctg atttatatgg gtataaatgg
     1681 gctcgcgata atgtcgggca atcaggtgcg acaatctatc gcttgtatgg gaagcccgat
     1741 gcgccagagt tgtttctgaa acatggcaaa ggtagcgttg ccaatgatgt tacagatgag
     1801 atggtcagac taaactggct gacggaattt atgcctcttc cgaccatcaa gcattttatc
     1861 cgtactcctg atgatgcatg gttactcacc actgcgatcc ccggaaaaac agcattccag
     1921 gtattagaag aatatcctga ttcaggtgaa aatattgttg atgcgctggc agtgttcctg
     1981 cgccggttgc attcgattcc tgtttgtaat tgtcctttta acagcgatcg cgtatttcgt
     2041 ctcgctcagg cgcaatcacg aatgaataac ggtttggttg atgcgagtga ttttgatgac
     2101 gagcgtaatg gctggcctgt tgaacaagtc tggaaagaaa tgcataaact tttgccattc
     2161 tcaccggatt cagtcgtcac tcatggtgat ttctcacttg ataaccttat ttttgacgag
     2221 gggaaattaa taggttgtat tgatgttgga cgagtcggaa tcgcagaccg ataccaggat
     2281 cttgccatcc tatggaactg cctcggtgag ttttctcctt cattacagaa acggcttttt
     2341 caaaaatatg gtattgataa tcctgatatg aataaattgc agtttcattt gatgctcgat
     2401 gagtttttct aatcagaatt ggttaattgg ttgtaacact ggcagagcat tacgctgact
     2461 tgacgggacg gcgcaagctc atgaccaaaa tcccttaacg tgagttacgc gtcgttccac
     2521 tgagcgtcag accccgtaga aaagatcaaa ggatcttctt gagatccttt ttttctgcgc
     2581 gtaatctgct gcttgcaaac aaaaaaacca ccgctaccag cggtggtttg tttgccggat
     2641 caagagctac caactctttt tccgaaggta actggcttca gcagagcgca gataccaaat
     2701 actgtccttc tagtgtagcc gtagttaggc caccacttca agaactctgt agcaccgcct
     2761 acatacctcg ctctgctaat cctgttacca gtggctgctg ccagtggcga taagtcgtgt
     2821 cttaccgggt tggactcaag acgatagtta ccggataagg cgcagcggtc gggctgaacg
     2881 gggggttcgt gcacacagcc cagcttggag cgaacgacct acaccgaact gagataccta
     2941 cagcgtgagc attgagaaag cgccacgctt cccgaaggga gaaaggcgga caggtatccg
     3001 gtaagcggca gggtcggaac aggagagcgc acgagggagc ttccaggggg aaacgcctgg
     3061 tatctttata gtcctgtcgg gtttcgccac ctctgacttg agcgtcgatt tttgtgatgc
     3121 tcgtcagggg ggcggagcct atggaaaaac gccagcaacg cggccttttt acggttcctg
     3181 gccttttgct ggccttttgc tcacatgttc tttcctgcgt tatcccctga ttctgtggat
     3241 aaccgtatta ccgcctttga gtgagctgat accgctcgcc gcagccgaac gaccgagcgc
     3301 agcgagtcag tgagcgagga agcggaagag cgcccaatac gcaaaccgcc tctccccgcg
     3361 cgttggccga ttcattaatg cagctggcac gacaggtttc ccgactggaa agcgggcagt
     3421 gagcgcaacg caattaatac gcgtaccgct agccaggaag agtttgtaga aacgcaaaaa
     3481 ggccatccgt caggatggcc ttctgcttag tttgatgcct ggcagtttat ggcgggcgtc
     3541 ctgcccgcca ccctccgggc cgttgcttca caacgttcaa atccgctccc ggcggatttg
     3601 tcctactcag gagagcgttc accgacaaac aacagataaa acgaaaggcc cagtcttccg
     3661 actgagcctt tcgttttatt tgatgcctgg cagttcccta ctctcgcgtt aacgctagca
     3721 tggatgtttt cccagtcacg acgttgtaaa acgacggcca gtcttaagct cgggccc
//
