[The description below was written by a language model from this plasmid's Addgene catalogue record and the feature table of its GenBank file.]
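Description:
pUT1856-HQ858795 is a Gateway entry clone built on the Invitrogen pENTR/SD backbone. It carries the coding sequence of a Zea mays Trihelix-family transcription factor as part of the maize transcription factor ORF collection (TFome). The plasmid is a 3,777 bp circle, consistent with the 2,601 bp backbone plus the 1,176 bp insert. It is maintained in E. coli under kanamycin selection through an aph(3')-Ia (KanR) gene. Replication relies on a ColE1/pUC-type origin; the feature table annotates this origin as high copy, whereas the catalogue entry lists the plasmid as low copy.

The insert was PCR-amplified from a full-length maize cDNA clone and retains its native stop codon. It therefore suits native or N-terminally tagged expression after transfer, but not C-terminal fusions. The ORF itself is not annotated in the feature table, but it falls in the unannotated interval between the attL1 and attL2 sites. LR Clonase acts on these sites to move the ORF directionally into any attR-containing destination vector. Just downstream of attL1 lies the bacteriophage T7 gene 10 ribosome binding site, the "SD" element of this backbone, which supports efficient translation initiation in bacteria once the cassette sits behind a suitable promoter.

The rrnB T1 and T2 terminators upstream of attL1 insulate the cloning region from read-through transcription. A T7 promoter sits outside attL2, oriented back toward the insert. M13 forward and reverse primer sites flank the cassette for sequence verification. The entry vector has no promoter positioned to drive sense expression of the ORF, so the clone serves as a sequence-verified source for building expression constructs for functional genomics of maize transcription factors.
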