Addgene plasmid #27877: pUT1856-HQ858795
Depositing lab: John Gray & Erich Grotewold. Depositing organization: University of Toledo. Publication: The Maize TFome--development of a transcription factor open reading frame collection for functional genomics. Burdo B, Gray J, Goetting-Minesky MP, Wittler B, Hunt M, Li T, Velliquette D, Thomas J, Gentzel I, dos Santos Brito M, Mejia-Guerra MK, Connolly LN, Qaisi D, Li W, Casas MI, Doseff AI, Grotewold E. Plant J. 2014 Oct;80(2):356-66. doi: 10.1111/tpj.12623. Epub 2014 Aug 26. PubMed 25053252.
Backbone
  Vector backbone: pENTR/SD
  Backbone manufacturer: Invitrogen
  Backbone size w/o insert (bp): 2601
  Vector type: Entry vector
Growth in bacteria
  Bacterial resistance: Kanamycin, 50 μg/mL
  Growth temperature: 37°C
  Growth strain: DH5alpha
  Growth instructions: E. coli TOP10
  Copy number: Low Copy
Gene/Insert
  Gene/Insert name: Trihelix transcription factor from DT943786
  Species: Zea mays
  Insert size (bp): 1176
  GenBank ID: HQ858795
  Cloning method: Restriction Enzyme
  Sequencing primers: 5′ M13 For; 3′ M13 Rev
Terms and licenses: Academic/Nonprofit Terms; Industry Terms: Not Available to Industry
Depositor comments: This CDS was amplified using PCR from a full length cDNA template from the Maize Full-length cDNA Project (www.maizecdna.org) and the PCR product included the stop codon. The PCR product was cloned into a Gateway pENTR/SD vector. Further information on this gene may be obtained at www.grassius.org using the GenBank number. (The second half of the plasmid name is the GenBank Number for the sequence of the insert)
How to cite: pUT1856-HQ858795 was a gift from John Gray & Erich Grotewold (Addgene plasmid # 27877 ; http://n2t.net/addgene:27877 ; RRID:Addgene_27877)
