>Addgene plasmid #27877 | pUT1856-HQ858795 | addgene partial sequence | sequence record 34167 | 27877 with M13pUC-fwd
GATTTTATTTTGACTGATAGTGACCTGTTCGTTGCAACAAATTGATGAGCAATGCTTTTTTATAATGCCA
ACTTTGTACAAAAAAGCAGGCTCCGCGGCCGCCTTGTTTAACTTTAAGAAGGAGCCCTTCACCATGGACG
ACGACGACGACGTGTCGCCCTCCTCCTCCCCGTCGCCGCCCTCCTCCTCCGCGCTCCCCGTGGACGGCCC
CGTCACCGTCGCCGCTGCGCCGCCGGGCGCTTCCATGGCGGTCGCGCTCCCGATCCATAGGACCGCGGCG
TCCCTGTACGCTAGCGCCGGCGGCGATGGCGGCGGCGGCGGCGGGAGGGAGGACGCCTGGAGCGACGGCG
CCACGTCCGCGCTCATCGACGCCTGGGGCGAGCGCTTCGTCGCGCTCGGCCGCGGCAGCCTCCGCCACCC
GCAGTGGCA
